>Addgene plasmid #242218 | pPB-CAG-CTNNB1-deltaN-HA | addgene full sequence | sequence record 481886 | Addgene NGS Result
CAGTTAATAGTTTGCGCAACGTTGTTGCCATTGCTACAGGCATCGTGGTGTCACGCTCGTCGTTTGGTAT
GGCTTCATTCAGCTCCGGTTCCCAACGATCAAGGCGAGTTACATGATCCCCCATGTTGTGCAAAAAAGCG
GTTAGCTCCTTCGGTCCTCCGATCGTTGTCAGAAGTAAGTTGGCCGCAGTGTTATCACTCATGGTTATGG
CAGCACTGCATAATTCTCTTACTGTCATGCCATCCGTAAGATGCTTTTCTGTGACTGGTGAGTACTCAAC
CAAGTCATTCTGAGAATAGTGTATGCGGCGACCGAGTTGCTCTTGCCCGGCGTCAATACGGGATAATACC
GCGCCACATAGCAGAACTTTAAAAGTGCTCATCATTGGAAAACGTTCTTCGGGGCGAAAACTCTCAAGGA
TCTTACCGCTGTTGAGATCCAGTTCGATGTAACCCACTCGTGCACCCAACTGATCTTCAGCATCTTTTAC
TTTCACCAGCGTTTCTGGGTGAGCAAAAACAGGAAGGCAAAATGCCGCAAAAAAGGGAATAAGGGCGACA
CGGAAATGTTGAATACTCATACTCTTCCTTTTTCAATATTATTGAAGCATTTATCAGGGTTATTGTCTCA
TGAGCGGATACATATTTGAATGTATTTAGAAAAATAAACAAATAGGGGTTCCGCGCACATTTCCCCGAAA
AGTGCCACCTAAATTGTAAGCGTTAATATTTTGTTAAAATTCGCGTTAAATTTTTGTTAAATCAGCTCAT
TTTTTAACCAATAGGCCGAAATCGGCAAAATCCCTTATAAATCAAAAGAATAGACCGAGATAGGGT
[37 nt withheld, positions 837-873]
AAAGAACGTGGACTCCAACGTCAAAGG
[49 nt withheld, positions 901-949]
T
[91 nt withheld, positions 951-1041]
G
[124 nt withheld, positions 1043-1166]
CCCATTCGCCATTCAGGCTGCGCAACTGTTGGGAAGGGCGATCGGTGCGGGCCTCTTCGCTATTACGCCA
GCTGGCGAAAGGGGGATGTGCTGCAAGGCGATTAAGTTGGGTAACGCCAGGGTTTTCCCAGTCACGACGT
TGTAAAACGACGGCCAGTGAGCGCGCGTAATACGACTCACTATAGGGCGAATTGGGGCGCGCCATTCTAG
ATTAACCCTAGAAAGATAGTCTGCGTAAAATTGACGCATGCATTCTTGAAATATTGCTCTCTCTTTCTAA
ATAGCGCGAATCCGTCGCTGTGCATTTAGGACATCTCAGTCGCCGCTTGGAGCTCCCGTGAGGCGTGCTT
GTCAATGCGGTAAGTGTCACTGATTTTGAACTATAACGACCGCGTGAGTCAAAATGACGCATGATTATCT
TTTACGTGACTTTTAAGATTTAACTCATACGATAATTATATTGTTATTTCATGTTCTACTTACGTGATAA
CTTATTATATATATATTTTCTTGTTATAGATATCAACTAGAATGCTAGACTCGAGAAGCTTGATCGGCCA
CGCGGATCTCGACATTGATTATTGACTAGTTATTAATAGTAATCAATTACGGGGTCATTAGTTCATAGCC
CATATATGGAGTTCCGCGTTACATAACTTACGGTAAATGGCCCGCCTGGCTGACCGCCCAACGACCCCCG
CCCATTGACGTCAATAATGACGTATGTTCCCATAGTAACGCCAATAGGGACTTTCCATTGACGTCAATGG
GTGGAGTATTTACGGTAAACTGCCCACTTGGCAGTACATCAAGTGTATCATATGCCAAGTACGCCCCCTA
TTGACGTCAATGACGGTAAATGGCCCGCCTGGCATTATGCCCAGTACATGACCTTATGGGACTTTCCTAC
TTGGCAGTACATCTACGTATTAGTCATCGCTATTACCATGGTCGAGGTGAGCCCCACGTTCTGCTTCACT
CTCCCCATCTCCCCCCCCTCCCCACCCCCAATTTTGTATTTATTTATTTTTTAATTATTTTGTGCAGCGA
TGGGGGCGGGGGGGGGGGGGGCGCGCGCCAGGCGGGGCGGGGCGGGGCGAGGGGCGGGGCGGGGCGAGGC
GGAGAGGTGCGGCGGCAGCCAATCAGAGCGGCGCGCTCCGAAAGTTTCCTTTTATGGCGAGGCGGCGGCG
GCGGCGGCCCTATAAAAAGCGAAGCGCGCGGCGGGCGGGAGTCGCTGCGCGCTGCCTTCGCCCCGTGCCC
CGCTCCGCCGCCGCCTCGCGCCGCCCGCCCCGGCTCTGACTGACCGCGTTACTCCCACAGGTGAGCGGGC
GGGACGGCCCTTCTCCTCCGGGCTGTAATTAGCGCTTGGTTTAATGACGGCTTGTTTCTTTTCTGTGGCT
GCGTGAAAGCCTTGAGGGGCTCCGGGAGGGCCCTTTGTGCGGGGGGAGCGGCTCGGGGGGTGCGTGCGTG
TGTGTGTGCGTGGGGAGCGCCGCGTGCGGCTCCGCGCTGCCCGGCGGCTGTGAGCGCTGCGGGCGCGGCG
CGGGGCTTTGTGCGCTCCGCAGTGTGCGCGAGGGGAGCGCGGCCGGGGGCGGTGCCCCGCGGTGCGGGGG
GGGCTGCGAGGGGAACAAAGGCTGCGTGCGGGGTGTGTGCGTGGGGGGGTGAGCAGGGGGTGTGGGCGCG
TCGGTCGGGCTGCAACCCCCCCTGCACCCCCCTCCCCGAGTTGCTGAGCACGGCCCGGCTTCGGGTGCGG
GGCTCCGTACGGGGCGTGGCGCGGGGCTCGCCGTGCCGGGCGGGGGGTGGCGGCAGGTGGGGGTGCCGGG
CGGGGCGGGGCCGCCTCGGGCCGGGGAGGGCTCGGGGGAGGGGCGCGGCGGCCCCCGGAGCGCCGGCGGC
TGTCGAGGCGCGGCGAGCCGCAGCCATTGCCTTTTATGGTAATCGTGCGAGAGGGCGCAGGGACTTCCTT
TGTCCCAAATCTGTGCGGAGCCGAAATCTGGGAGGCGCCGCCGCACCCCCTCTAGCGGGCGCGGGGCGAA
GCGGTGCGGCGCCGGCAGGAAGGAAATGGGCGGGGAGGGCCTTCGTGCGTCGCCGCGCCGCCGTCCCCTT
CTCCCTCTCCAGCCTCGGGGCTGTCCGCGGGGGGACGGCTGCCTTCGGGGGGGACGGGGCAGGGCGGGGT
TCGGCTTCTGGCGTGTGACCGGCGGCTCTAGCCGGAGCGCACGTCGGCAGTCGGCTCCCTCGTTGACCGA
ATCACCGACCTCTCTCCCCAGGGGGATCCACCGGGCTAGCGCCACCATG
[1614 nt withheld, positions 3456-5069]
AAACGGCTTTCAGTTGAGCTGACCAGCTCTCTCTTCAGAACAGAGCCAATGGCTTGGAATGAGACTGCTG
ATCTTGGACTTGATATTGGTGCCCAGGGAGAACCCCTTGGATATCGCCAGGATGATCCTAGCTATCGTTC
TTTTCACTCTGGTGGATATGGCCAGGATGCCTTGGGTATGGACCCCATGATGGAACATGAGATGGGTGGC
CACCACCCTGGTGCTGACTATCCAGTTGATGGGCTGCCAGATCTGGGGCATGCCCAGGACCTCATGGATG
GGCTGCCTCCAGGTGACAGCAATCAGCTGGCCTGGTTTGATACTGACCTGACCGGTATGTACCCATACGA
TGTTCCAGATTACGCTGGCTATCCCTATGACGTCCCGGACTATGCAGGCTCCTATCCATATGACGTTCCA
GATTACGCTTGAACGCGTTAGTGCGGATCCTAGTGCGAATTCTAGTGCGTCGACTCTAGCAACGGTTTCC
CTCTAGCGGGATCAATTCCGCCCCCCCCCCCTAACGTTACTGGCCGAAGCCGCTTGGAATAAGGCCGGTG
TGCGTTTGTCTATATGTTATTTTCCACCATATTGCCGTCTTTTGGCAATGTGAGGGCCCGGAAACCTGGC
CCTGTCTTCTTGACGAGCATTCCTAGGGGTCTTTCCCCTCTCGCCAAAGGAATGCAAGGTCTGTTGAATG
TCGTGAAGGAAGCAGTTCCTCTGGAAGCTTCTTGAAGACAAACAACGTCTGTAGCGACCCTTTGCAGGCA
GCGGAACCCCCCACCTGGCGACAGGTGCCTCTGCGGCCAAAAGCCACGTGTATAAGATACACCTGCAAAG
GCGGCACAACCCCAGTGCCACGTTGTGAGTTGGATAGTTGTGGAAAGAGTCAAATGGCTCTCCTCAAGCG
TATTCAACAAGGGGCTGAAGGATGCCCAGAAGGTACCCCATTGTATGGGATCTGATCTGGGGCCTCGGTG
CACATGCTTTACATGTGTTTAGTCGAGGTTAAAAAAACGTCTAGGCCCCCCGAACCACGGGGACGTGGTT
TTCCTTTGAAAAACACGATAATACCATGGTCATGAAAACATTTAACATTTCTCAACAAGATCTAGAATTA
GTAGAAGTAGCGACAGAGAAGATTACAATGCTTTATGAGGATAATAAACATCATGTGGGAGCGGCAATTC
GTACGAAAACAGGAGAAATCATTTCGGCAGTACATATTGAAGCGTATATAGGACGAGTAACTGTTTGTGC
AGAAGCCATTGCGATTGGTAGTGCAGTTTCGAATGGACAAAAGGATTTTGACACGATTGTAGCTGTTAGA
CACCCTTATTCTGACGAAGTAGATAGAAGTATTCGAGTGGTAAGTCCTTGTGGTATGTGTAGGGAGTTGA
TTTCAGACTATGCACCAGATTGTTTTGTGTTAATAGAAATGAATGGCAAGTTAGTCAAAACTACGATTGA
AGAACTCATTCCACTCAAATATACCCGAAATTAAAAGTCGAGATGCATCGATGATCTAGAGCTCGCTGAT
CAGCCTCGACTGTGCCTTCTAGTTGCCAGCCATCTGTTGTTTGCCCCTCCCCCGTGCCTTCCTTGACCCT
GGAAGGTGCCACTCCCACTGTCCTTTCCTAATAAAATGAGGAAATTGCATCGCATTGTCTGAGTAGGTGT
CATTCTATTCTGGGGGGTGGGGTGGGGCAGGACAGCAAGGGGGAGGATTGGGAAGACAATAGCAGGCATG
CTGGGGATGCGGTGGGCTCTATGGCTTCTGAGGCGGAAAGAACCTGCAGCCCAAGCTTGGCGTAATCATG
GTCATAGCTGTTTCCTGTGTGAAATTGTTATCCGCTCACAATTCCACACAACATACGAGCCGGAAGCATA
AAGTGTAAAGCCTGGGGTGCCTAATGAGTGAGCTAACTCACATTAATTGCGTTGCGCTCACTGCCCGCTT
TCCAGTCGGGAAACCTGTCGTGCCAGCGGATCTTAAAAGTTTTGTTACTTTATAGAAGAAATTTTGAGTT
TTTGTTTTTTTTTAATAAATAAATAAACATAAATAAATTGTTTGTTGAATTTATTATTAGTATGTAAGTG
TAAATATAATAAAACTTAATATCTATTCAAATTAATAAATAAACCTCGATATACAGACCGATAAAACACA
TGCGTCAATTTTACGCATGATTATCTTTAACGTACGTCACAATATGATTATCTTTCTAGGGTTAATCTAG
TATCGTAGATTAATTAATCCAGCTTTTGTTCCCTTTAGTGAGGGTTAATTGCGCGCTTGGCGTAATCATG
GTCATAGCTGTTTCCTGTGTGAAATTGTTATCCGCTCACAATTCCACACAACATACGAGCCGGAAGCATA
AAGTGTAAAGCCTGGGGTGCCTAATGAGTGAGCTAACTCACATTAATTGCGTTGCGCTCACTGCCCGCTT
TCCAGTCGGGAAACCTGTCGTGCCAGCTGCATTAATGAATCGGCCAACGCGCGGGGAGAGGCGGTTTGCG
TATTGGGCGCTCTTCCGCTTCCTCGCTCACTGACTCGCTGCGCTCGGTCGTTCGGCTGCGGCGAGCGGTA
TCAGCTCACTCAAAGGCGGTAATACGGTTATCCACAGAATCAGGGGATAACGCAGGAAAGAACATGTGAG
CAAAAGGCCAGCAAAAGGCCAGGAACCGTAAAAAGGCCGCGTTGCTGGCGTTTTTCCATAGGCTCCGCCC
CCCTGACGAGCATCACAAAAATCGACGCTCAAGTCAGAGGTGGCGAAACCCGACAGGACTATAAAGATAC
CAGGCGTTTCCCCCTGGAAGCTCCCTCGTGCGCTCTCCTGTTCCGACCCTGCCGCTTACCGGATACCTGT
CCGCCTTTCTCCCTTCGGGAAGCGTGGCGCTTTCTCATAGCTCACGCTGTAGGTATCTCAGTTCGGTGTA
GGTCGTTCGCTCCAAGCTGGGCTGTGTGCACGAACCCCCCGTTCAGCCCGACCGCTGCGCCTTATCCGGT
AACTATCGTCTTGAGTCCAACCCGGTAAGACACGACTTATCGCCACTGGCAGCAGCCACTGGTAACAGGA
TTAGCAGAGCGAGGTATGTAGGCGGTGCTACAGAGTTCTTGAAGTGGTGGCCTAACTACGGCTACACTAG
AAGAACAGTATTTGGTATCTGCGCTCTGCTGAAGCCAGTTACCTTCGGAAAAAGAGTTGGTAGCTCTTGA
TCCGGCAAACAAACCACCGCTGGTAGCGGTGGTTTTTTTGTTTGCAAGCAGCAGATTACGCGCAGAAAAA
AAGGATCTCAAGAAGATCCTTTGATCTTTTCTACGGGGTCTGACGCTCAGTGGAACGAAAACTCACGTTA
AGGGATTTTGGTCATGAGATTATCAAAAAGGATCTTCACCTAGATCCTTTTAAATTAAAAATGAAGTTTT
AAATCAATCTAAAGTATATATGAGTAAACTTGGTCTGACAGTTACCAATGCTTAATCAGTGAGGCACCTA
TCTCAGCGATCTGTCTATTTCGTTCATCCATAGTTGCCTGACTCCCCGTCGTGTAGATAACTACGATACG
GGAGGGCTTACCATCTGGCCCCAGTGCTGCAATGATACCGCGAGACCCACGCTCACCGGCTCCAGATTTA
TCAGCAATAAACCAGCCAGCCGGAAGGGCCGAGCGCAGAAGTGGTCCTGCAACTTTATCCGCCTCCATCC
AGTCTATTAATTGTTGCCGGGAAGCTAGAGTAAGTAGTTCGC
Features (pLannotate 1.2.2; 25 found; start..end, strand, type, name):
    581..685     -  promoter       AmpR promoter: bla
    738..1166    -  rep_origin     f1 ori (sequence partly withheld): f1 bacteriophage origin of replication; arrow indicates direction of (+) strand synthesis
   1171..1326    -  CDS            lacZα (fragment): LacZα fragment of β-galactosidase; lacZ fragment
   1334..1352    +  promoter       T7 promoter: promoter for bacteriophage T7 RNA polymerase
   1737..2116    +  enhancer       CMV enhancer: human cytomegalovirus immediate early enhancer
   2118..2393    +  promoter       chicken β-actin promoter: No description available
   2394..3367    +  intron         chimeric intron: chimera between introns from chicken β-actin and rabbit β-globin
   3368..3427    +  promoter       hPGK promoter (fragment): human phosphoglycerate kinase 1 promoter
   3456..5399    +  CDS            β-catenin (fragment) (sequence partly withheld): human cadherin-associated protein that also plays a role in the canonical Wnt signaling pathway; Homo sapiens CTNNB1; also known as catenin beta-1
   5409..5435    +  CDS            3xHA (fragment): three tandem HA epitope tags
   5581..6142    +  misc_feature   IRES: internal ribosome entry site (IRES) of the encephalomyocarditis virus (EMCV)
   6151..6570    +  CDS            bsr: BSR_BACCE - Experimental evidence at protein level: Swiss-Prot protein existence level 1. Catalyzes the deamination of the cytosine moiety of the antibiotics blasticidin S, cytomycin and acetylblasticidin S. From Bacillus cereus.
   6619..6843    +  polyA_signal   bGH poly(A) signal: bovine growth hormone polyadenylation signal
   6847..6863    +  promoter       SV40 promoter (fragment): SV40 enhancer and early promoter
   6914..6930    -  protein_bind   lac operator: The lac repressor binds to the lac operator to inhibit transcription in E. coli. This inhibition can be relieved by adding lactose or isopropyl-β-D-thiogalactopyranoside (IPTG). lac repressor encoded by lacI
   6938..6968    -  promoter       lac promoter: promoter for the E. coli lac operon
   6983..7004    -  protein_bind   CAP binding site: CAP binding activates transcription in the presence of cAMP. E. coli catabolite activator protein
   7017..7056    -  CDS            lacI (fragment): lac repressor; lacI; The lac repressor binds to the lac operator to inhibit transcription in E. coli. This inhibition can be relieved by adding lactose or isopropyl-β-D-thiogalactopyranoside (IPTG).
   7341..7359    -  promoter       T3 promoter: promoter for bacteriophage T3 RNA polymerase
   7404..7420    -  protein_bind   lac operator: The lac repressor binds to the lac operator to inhibit transcription in E. coli. This inhibition can be relieved by adding lactose or isopropyl-β-D-thiogalactopyranoside (IPTG). lac repressor encoded by lacI
   7428..7458    -  promoter       lac promoter: promoter for the E. coli lac operon
   7473..7494    -  protein_bind   CAP binding site: CAP binding activates transcription in the presence of cAMP. E. coli catabolite activator protein
   7507..7599    -  CDS            lacI (fragment): lac repressor; lacI; The lac repressor binds to the lac operator to inhibit transcription in E. coli. This inhibition can be relieved by adding lactose or isopropyl-β-D-thiogalactopyranoside (IPTG).
   7782..8370    -  rep_origin     ori: high-copy-number ColE1/pMB1/pBR322/pUC origin of replication
   8541..580     -  CDS            AmpR (across the origin): β-lactamase; bla; confers resistance to ampicillin, carbenicillin, and related antibiotics
