[The description below was written by a language model from this plasmid's Addgene catalogue record and pLannotate feature annotations shown in this document.]
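Description:
pPB-CAG-CTNNB1-deltaN-HA is an 8.8 kb piggyBac transposon plasmid for stable expression of a truncated human β-catenin in mammalian cells. It is built on a pPB backbone with pBluescript-like bacterial elements: a high-copy ColE1/pUC origin, an f1 origin, the β-lactamase gene for ampicillin selection, and leftover lac promoter/operator, lacZα, T7 and T3 sequences that have no role in the mammalian payload. The automated feature table does not annotate the piggyBac terminal repeats, although the catalogue entry describes delivery by piggyBac transposition. In such vectors the repeats flank the expression cassette so that a separately supplied transposase can excise it and integrate it into the host genome.

The payload is driven by the CAG promoter, annotated here as its three parts: the CMV enhancer, the chicken β-actin promoter and a chimeric β-actin/β-globin intron, which together give strong constitutive expression. It controls a synthesised CTNNB1 coding sequence lacking amino acids 2–133, which removes the N-terminal intrinsically disordered region. An HA epitope is fused at the C terminus; the short match to a 3xHA reference is consistent with a single HA copy. Downstream, an EMCV IRES links the blasticidin S deaminase gene (bsr) to the same transcript, which ends at a bGH polyadenylation signal, so blasticidin resistance is coupled to transgene expression. The very short hPGK and SV40 promoter fragments are probably junction remnants rather than functional elements.

The construct is intended for generating blasticidin-selected cell populations that express HA-tagged ΔN β-catenin. The associated publication title indicates it was used in work on β-catenin as an adapter for disordered cBAF chromatin remodeller interactions.
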