Addgene plasmid #242218: pPB-CAG-CTNNB1-deltaN-HA
Purpose: Expression of human β-catenin ∆N terminal IDR (deletion of a.a. 2-133) using piggyBac transposition
Depositing lab: Courtney Hodges. Depositing organization: Baylor College of Medicine. Publication: beta-catenin functions as a molecular adapter for disordered cBAF interactions. Chan YS, Gao Q, Robinson SA, Wang W, Filandrova R, Weinhold LM, Cabrera ML, Zhang M, Ambati CSR, Lerario AM, Putluri N, Kiseljak-Vassiliades K, Wierman ME, Habra MA, Hammer GD, Veverka V, Cermakova K, Hodges HC. Mol Cell. 2025 Jul 15:S1097-2765(25)00576-3. doi: 10.1016/j.molcel.2025.06.026. PubMed 40695292.
Backbone
  Vector backbone: pPB
  Vector type: Mammalian Expression ; piggyBac
  Selectable markers: Blasticidin
Growth in bacteria
  Bacterial resistance: Ampicillin, 100 μg/mL
  Growth temperature: 37°C
  Growth strain: NEB Stable
  Copy number: Unknown
Gene/Insert
  Gene/Insert name: CTNNB1 (alt name: β-catenin)
  Species: H. sapiens (human)
  Mutation: Deleted N terminal IDR from β-catenin (deletion of a.a. 2-133)
  Entrez Gene: CTNNB1 (a.k.a. CTNNB, EVR7, MRD19, NEDSDV, armadillo)
  Promoter: CAG
  Tag / fusion protein: HA (C terminal on insert)
  Cloning method: Gene Synthesis
Terms and licenses: Academic/Nonprofit Terms; Industry Terms: Not Available to Industry
How to cite: pPB-CAG-CTNNB1-deltaN-HA was a gift from Courtney Hodges (Addgene plasmid # 242218 ; http://n2t.net/addgene:242218 ; RRID:Addgene_242218)
